>Addgene plasmid #167681 | pRU321 | addgene full sequence | sequence record 331052 | Addgene NGS Result
AGTACTTTGATCCAACCCCTCCGCTGCTATAGTGCAGTCGGCTTCTGACGTTCAGTGCAGCCGTCTTCTG
AAAACGACATGTCGCACAAGTCCTAAGTTACGCGACAGGCTGCCGCCCTGCCCTTTTCCTGGCGTTTTCT
TGTCGCGTGTTTTAGTCGCATAAAGTAGAATACTTGCGACTAGAACCGGAGACATTACGCCATGAACAAG
AGCGCCGCCGCTGGCCTGCTGGGCTATGCCCGCGTCAGCACCGACGACCAGGACTTGACCAACCAACGGG
CCGAACTGCACGCGGCCGGCTGCACCAAGCTGTTTTCCGAGAAGATCACCGGCACCAGGCGCGACCGCCC
GGAGCTGGCCAGGATGCTTGACCACCTACGCCCTGGCGACGTTGTGACAGTGACCAGGCTAGACCGCCTG
GCCCGCAGCACCCGCGACCTACTGGACATTGCCGAGCGCATCCAGGAGGCCGGCGCGGGCCTGCGTAGCC
TGGCAGAGCCGTGGGCCGACACCACCACGCCGGCCGGCCGCATGGTGTTGACCGTGTTCGCCGGCATTGC
CGAGTTCGAGCGTTCCCTAATCATCGACCGCACCCGGAGCGGGCGCGAGGCCGCCAAGGCCCGAGGCGTG
AAGTTTGGCCCCCGCCCTACCCTCACCCCGGCACAGATCGCGCACGCCCGCGAGCTGATCGACCAGGAAG
GCCGCACCGTGAAAGAGGCGGCTGCACTGCTTGGCGTGCATCGCTCGACCCTGTACCGCGCACTTGAGCG
CAGCGAGGAAGTGACGCCCACCGAGGCCAGGCGGCGCGGTGCCTTCCGTGAGGACGCATTGACCGAGGCC
GACGCCCTGGCGGCCGCCGAGAATGAACGCCAAGAGGAACAAGCATGAAACCGCACCAGGACGGCCAGGA
CGAACCGTTTTTCATTACCGAAGAGATCGAGGCGGAGATGATCGCGGCCGGGTACGTGTTCGAGCCGCCC
GCGCACGTCTCAACCGTGCGGCTGCATGAAATCCTGGCCGGTTTGTCTGATGCCAAGCTGGCGGCCTGGC
CGGCCAGCTTGGCCGCTGAAGAAACCGAGCGCCGCCGTCTAAAAAGGTGATGTGTATTTGAGTAAAACAG
CTTGCGTCATGCGGTCGCTGCGTATATGATGCGATGAGTAAATAAACAAATACGCAAGGGGAACGCATGA
AGGTTATCGCTGTACTTAACCAGAAAGGCGGGTCAGGCAAGACGACCATCGCAACCCATCTAGCCCGCGC
CCTGCAACTCGCCGGGGCCGATGTTCTGTTAGTCGATTCCGATCCCCAGGGCAGTGCCCGCGATTGGGCG
GCCGTGCGGGAAGATCAACCGCTAACCGTTGTCGGCATCGACCGCCCGACGATTGACCGCGACGTGAAGG
CCATCGGCCGGCGCGACTTCGTAGTGATCGACGGAGCGCCCCAGGCGGCGGACTTGGCTGTGTCCGCGAT
CAAGGCAGCCGACTTCGTGCTGATTCCGGTGCAGCCAAGCCCTTACGACATATGGGCCACCGCCGACCTG
GTGGAGCTGGTTAAGCAGCGCATTGAGGTCACGGATGGAAGGCTACAAGCGGCCTTTGTCGTGTCGCGGG
CGATCAAAGGCACGCGCATCGGCGGTGAGGTTGCCGAGGCGCTGGCCGGGTACGAGCTGCCCATTCTTGA
GTCCCGTATCACGCAGCGCGTGAGCTACCCAGGCACTGCCGCCGCCGGCACAACCGTTCTTGAATCAGAA
CCCGAGGGCGACGCTGCCCGCGAGGTCCAGGCGCTGGCCGCTGAAATTAAATCAAAACTCATTTGAGTTA
ATGAGGTAAAGAGAAAATGAGCAAAAGCACAAACACGCTAAGTGCCGGCCGTCCGAGCGCACGCAGCAGC
AAGGCTGCAACGTTGGCCAGCCTGGCAGACACGCCAGCCATGAAGCGGGTCAACTTTCAGTTGCCGGCGG
AGGATCACACCAAGCTGAAGATGTACGCGGTACGCCAAGGCAAGACCATTACCGAGCTGCTATCTGAATA
CATCGCGCAGCTACCAGAGTAAATGAGCAAATGAATAAATGAGTAGATGAATTTTAGCGGCTAAAGGAGG
CGGCATGGAAAATCAAGAACAACCAGGCACCGACGCCGTGGAATGCCCCATGTGTGGAGGAACGGGCGGT
TGGCCAGGCGTAAGCGGCTGGGTTGTCTGCCGGCCCTGCAATGGCACTGGAACCCCCAAGCCCGAGGAAT
CGGCGTGAGCGGTCGCAAACCATCCGGCCCGGTACAAATCGGCGCGGCGCTGGGTGATGACCTGGTGGAG
AAGTTGAAGGCCGCGCAGGCCGCCCAGCGGCAACGCATCGAGGCAGAAGCACGCCCCGGTGAATCGTGGC
AAGCGGCCGCTGATCGAATCCGCAAAGAATCCCGGCAACCGCCGGCAGCCGGTGCGCCGTCGATTAGGAA
GCCGCCCAAGGGCGACGAGCAACCAGATTTTTTCGTTCCGATGCTCTATGACGTGGGCACCCGCGATAGT
CGCAGCATCATGGACGTGGCCGTTTTCCGTCTGTCGAAGCGTGACCGACGAGCTGGCGAGGTGATCCGCT
ACGAGCTTCCAGACGGGCACGTAGAGGTTTCCGCAGGGCCGGCCGGCATGGCCAGTGTGTGGGATTACGA
CCTGGTACTGATGGCGGTTTCCCATCTAACCGAATCCATGAACCGATACCGGGAAGGGAAGGGAGACAAG
CCCGGCCGCGTGTTCCGTCCACACGTTGCGGACGTACTCAAGTTCTGCCGGCGAGCCGATGGCGGAAAGC
AGAAAGACGACCTGGTAGAAACCTGCATTCGGTTAAACACCACGCACGTTGCCATGCAGCGTACGAAGAA
GGCCAAGAACGGCCGCCTGGTGACGGTATCCGAGGGTGAAGCCTTGATTAGCCGCTACAAGATCGTAAAG
AGCGAAACCGGGCGGCCGGAGTACATCGAGATCGAGCTAGCTGATTGGATGTACCGCGAGATCACAGAAG
GCAAGAACCCGGACGTGCTGACGGTTCACCCCGATTACTTTTTGATCGATCCCGGCATCGGCCGTTTTCT
CTACCGCCTGGCACGCCGCGCCGCAGGCAAGGCAGAAGCCAGATGGTTGTTCAAGACGATCTACGAACGC
AGTGGCAGCGCCGGAGAGTTCAAGAAGTTCTGTTTCACCGTGCGCAAGCTGATCGGGTCAAATGACCTGC
CGGAGTACGATTTGAAGGAGGAGGCGGGGCAGGCTGGCCCGATCCTAGTCATGCGCTACCGCAACCTGAT
CGAGGGCGAAGCATCCGCCGGTTCCTAATGTACGGAGCAGATGCTAGGGCAAATTGCCCTAGCAGGGGAA
AAAGGTCGAAAAGGTCTCTTTCCTGTGGATAGCACGTACATTGGGAACCCAAAGCCGTACATTGGGAACC
GGAACCCGTACATTGGGAACCCAAAGCCGTACATTGGGAACCGGTCACACATGTAAGTGACTGATATAAA
AGAGAAAAAAGGCGATTTTTCCGCCTAAAACTCTTTAAAACTTATTAAAACTCTTAAAACCCGCCTGGCC
TGTGCATAACTGTCTGGCCAGCGCACAGCCGAAGAGCTGCAAAAAGCGCCTACCCTTCGGTCGCTGCGCT
CCCTACGCCCCGCCGCTTCGCGTCGGCCTATCGCGGCCGCTGGCCGCTCAAAAATGGCTGGCCTACGGCC
AGGCAATCTACCAGGGCGCGGACAAGCCGCGCCGTCGCCACTCGACCGCCGGCGCCCACATCAAGGCACC
CTGCCTCGCGCGTTTCGGTGATGACGGTGAAAACCTCTGACACATGCAGCTCCCGGAGACGGTCACAGCT
TGTCTGTAAGCGGATGCCGGGAGCAGACAAGCCCGTCAGGGCGCGTCAGCGGGTGTTGGCGGGTGTCGGG
GCGCAGCCATGACCCAGTCACGTAGCGATAGCGGAGTGTATACTGGCTTAACTATGCGGCATCAGAGCAG
ATTGTACTGAGAGTGCACCATATGCGGTGTGAAATACCGCACAGATGCGTAAGGAGAAAATACCGCATCA
GGCGCTCTTCCGCTTCCTCGCTCACTGACTCGCTGCGCTCGGTCGTTCGGCTGCGGCGAGCGGTATCAGC
TCACTCAAAGGCGGTAATACGGTTATCCACAGAATCAGGGGATAACGCAGGAAAGAACATGTGAGCAAAA
GGCCAGCAAAAGGCCAGGAACCGTAAAAAGGCCGCGTTGCTGGCGTTTTTCCATAGGCTCCGCCCCCCTG
ACGAGCATCACAAAAATCGACGCTCAAGTCAGAGGTGGCGAAACCCGACAGGACTATAAAGATACCAGGC
GTTTCCCCCTGGAAGCTCCCTCGTGCGCTCTCCTGTTCCGACCCTGCCGCTTACCGGATACCTGTCCGCC
TTTCTCCCTTCGGGAAGCGTGGCGCTTTCTCATAGCTCACGCTGTAGGTATCTCAGTTCGGTGTAGGTCG
TTCGCTCCAAGCTGGGCTGTGTGCACGAACCCCCCGTTCAGCCCGACCGCTGCGCCTTATCCGGTAACTA
TCGTCTTGAGTCCAACCCGGTAAGACACGACTTATCGCCACTGGCAGCAGCCACTGGTAACAGGATTAGC
AGAGCGAGGTATGTAGGCGGTGCTACAGAGTTCTTGAAGTGGTGGCCTAACTACGGCTACACTAGAAGGA
CAGTATTTGGTATCTGCGCTCTGCTGAAGCCAGTTACCTTCGGAAAAAGAGTTGGTAGCTCTTGATCCGG
CAAACAAACCACCGCTGGTAGCGGTGGTTTTTTTGTTTGCAAGCAGCAGATTACGCGCAGAAAAAAAGGA
TCTCAAGAAGATCCTTTGATCTTTTCTACGGGGTCTGACGCTCAGTGGAACGAAAACTCACGTTAAGGGA
TTTTGGTCATGCATGATATATCTCCCAATTTGTGTAGGGCTTATTATGCACGCTTAAAAATAATAAAAGC
AGACTTGACCTGATAGTTTGGCTGTGAGCAATTATGTGCTTAGTGCATCTAACGCTTGAGTTAAGCCGCG
CCGCGAAGCGGCGTCGGCTTGAACGAATTTCTAGCTAGACATTATTTGCCGACTACCTTGGTGATCTCGC
CTTTCACGTAGTGGACAAATTCTTCCAACTGATCTGCGCGCGAGGCCAAGCGATCTTCTTCTTGTCCAAG
ATAAGCCTGTCTAGCTTCAAGTATGACGGGCTGATACTGGGCCGGCAGGCGCTCCATTGCCCAGTCGGCA
GCGACATCCTTCGGCGCGATTTTGCCGGTTACTGCGCTGTACCAAATGCGGGACAACGTAAGCACTACAT
TTCGCTCATCGCCAGCCCAGTCGGGCGGCGAGTTCCATAGCGTTAAGGTTTCATTTAGCGCCTCAAATAG
ATCCTGTTCAGGAACCGGATCAAAGAGTTCCTCCGCCGCTGGACCTACCAAGGCAACGCTATGTTCTCTT
GCTTTTGTCAGCAAGATAGCCAGATCAATGTCGATCGTGGCTGGCTCGAAGATACCTGCAAGAATGTCAT
TGCGCTGCCATTCTCCAAATTGCAGTTCGCGCTTAGCTGGATAACGCCACGGAATGATGTCGTCGTGCAC
AACAATGGTGACTTCTACAGCGCGGAGAATCTCGCTCTCTCCAGGGGAAGCCGAAGTTTCCAAAAGGTCG
TTGATCAAAGCTCGCCGCGTTGTTTCATCAAGCCTTACGGTCACCGTAACCAGCAAATCAATATCACTGT
GTGGCTTCAGGCCGCCATCCACTGCGGAGCCGTACAAATGTACGGCCAGCAACGTCGGTTCGAGATGGCG
CTCGATGACGCCAACTACCTCTGATAGTTGAGTCGATACTTCGGCGATCACCGCTTCCCCCATGATGTTT
AACTTTGTTTTAGGGCGACTGCCCTGCTGCGTAACATCGTTGCTGCTCCATAACATCAAACATCGACCCA
CGGCGTAACGCGCTTGCTGCTTGGATGCCCGAGGCATAGACTGTACCCCAAAAAAACAGTCATAACAAGC
CATGAAAACCGCCACTGCGCCGTTACCACCGCTGCGTTCGGTCAAGGTTCTGGACCAGTTGCGTGAGCGC
ATACGCTACTTGCATTACAGCTTACGAACCGAACAGGCTTATGTCCACTGGGTTCGTGCCCGAATTGATC
ACAGGCAGCAACGCTCTGTCATCGTTACAATCAACATGCTACCCTCCGCGAGATCATCCGTGTTTCAAAC
CCGGCAGCTTAGTTGCCGTTCTTCCGAATAGCATCGGTAACATGAGCAAAGTCTGCCGCCTTACAACGGC
TCTCCCGCTGACGCCGTCCCGGACTGATGGGCTGCCTGTATCGAGTGGTGATTTTGTGCCGAGCTGCCGG
TCGGGGAGCTGTTGGCTGGCTGGTGGCAGGATATATTGTGGTGTAAACAAATTGACGCTTAGACAACTTA
ATAACACATTGCGGACGTTTTTAATGTACTGAATTAACGCCGAATTGCTCTAGCCAATACGCAAACCGCC
TCTCCCCGCGCGTTGGCCGATTCATTAATGCAGCTGGCACGACAGGTTTCCCGACTGGAAAGCGGGCAGT
GAGCGCAACGCAATTAATGTGAGTTAGCTCACTCATTAGGCACCCCAGGCTTTACACTTTATGCTTCCGG
CTCGTATGTTGTGTGGAATTGTGAGCGGATAACAATTTCACACAGGAAACAGCTATGACATGATTACGAA
TTCAAAAATTACGGATATGAATATAGGCATATCCGTATCCGAATTATCCGTTTGACAGCTAGCAACGATT
GTACAATTGCTTCTTTAAAAAAGGAAGAAAGAAAGAAAGAAAAGAATCAACATCAGCGTTAACAAACGGC
CCCGTTACGGCCCAAACGGTCATATAGAGTAACGGCGTTAAGCGTTGAAAGACTCCTATCGAAATACGTA
ACCGCAAACGTGTCATAGTCAGATCCCCTCTTCCTTCACCGCCTCAAACACAAAAATAATCTTCTACAGC
CTATATATACAACCCCCCCTTCTATCTCTCCTTTCTCACAATTCATCATCTTTCTTTCTCTACCCCCAAT
TTTAAGAAATCCTCTCTTCTCCTCTTCATTTTCAAGGTAAATCTCTCTCTCTCTCTCTCTCTCTGTTATT
CCTTGTTTTAATTAGGTATGTATTATTGCTAGTTTGTTAATCTGCTTATCTTATGTATGCCTTATGTGAA
TATCTTTATCTTGTTCATCTCATCCGTTTAGAAGCTATAAATTTGTTGATTTGACTGTGTATCTACACGT
GGTTATGTTTATATCTAATCAGATATGAATTTCTTCATATTGTTGCGTTTGTGTGTACCAATCCGAAATC
GTTGATTTTTTTCATTTAATCGTGTAGCTAATTGTACGTATACATATGGATCTACGTATCAATTGTTCAT
CTGTTTGTGTTTGTATGTATACAGATCTGAAAACATCACTTCTCTCATCTGATTGTGTTGTTACATACAT
AGATATAGATCTGTTATATCATTTTTTTTATTAATTGTGTATATATATATGTGCATAGATCTGGATTACA
TGATTGTGATTATTTACATGATTTTGTTATTTACGTATGTATATATGTAGATCTGGACTTTTTGGAGTTG
TTGACTTGATTGTATTTGTGTGTGTATATGTGTGTTCTGATCTTGATATGTTATGTATGTGCAGCGAATT
CGGCGCGCCTGTGCAGCGAATTCGGCGCGCCATGAAGAGGAACTACATCCTCGGACTCGATATCGGAATC
ACCTCTGTGGGATACGGAATCATCGATTACGAGACTAGGGATGTGATCGATGCTGGTGTGAGACTCTTCA
AAGAGGCTAACGTTGAGAACAACGAGGGAAGAAGGTCTAAGAGGGGAGCTAGAAGGCTCAAGAGAAGAAG
AAGGCACAGAATCCAGAGGGTGAAGAAGCTCCTCTTCGATTACAACCTCCTCACCGATCACTCTGAGCTT
TCTGGAATCAACCCTTACGAGGCAAGAGTGAAGGGACTCTCTCAGAAGTTGTCTGAGGAAGAGTTCTCTG
CTGCTTTGCTCCACCTTGCTAAGAGAAGGGGTGTGCATAACGTGAACGAGGTGGAAGAGGATACCGGAAA
CGAGCTTTCTACCAAAGAGCAGATCTCTAGGAACTCTAAGGCTCTCGAAGAGAAGTACGTGGCAGAGCTT
CAGCTTGAGAGACTCAAGAAAGATGGTGAGGTGAGGGGATCTATCAACAGGTTCAAGACCTCTGATTACG
TGAAAGAAGCTAAGCAGCTCCTCAAGGTGCAGAAGGCTTACCATCAGCTCGATCAGTCTTTCATCGATAC
CTACATCGATCTTCTCGAGACTAGAAGGACCTACTACGAGGGACCTGGTGAAGGATCTCCATTCGGATGG
AAGGATATCAAAGAATGGTACGAGATGCTCATGGGACACTGCACTTACTTCCCTGAAGAACTCAGATCTG
TGAAGTACGCTTACAACGCTGATCTCTACAACGCTCTTAACGATCTCAACAACCTCGTGATCACCAGGGA
TGAGAACGAGAAGCTTGAGTACTACGAGAAGTTCCAGATCATCGAGAACGTGTTCAAGCAAAAGAAGAAG
CCTACCCTCAAGCAGATCGCTAAAGAGATCCTTGTTAACGAGGAAGATATCAAGGGATACAGGGTGACCT
CTACCGGAAAGCCTGAGTTCACTAACCTCAAGGTTTACCACGATATTAAGGATATTACCGCTAGAAAAGA
GATTATTGAGAACGCTGAGCTTCTCGATCAAATCGCTAAGATCCTTACCATCTACCAGTCATCTGAGGAT
ATCCAAGAGGAATTGACCAACCTCAACTCAGAGCTTACCCAAGAAGAGATCGAGCAGATCAGTAACTTGA
AGGGTTACACCGGAACCCACAACCTCTCACTCAAGGCTATCAACCTCATCCTCGATGAGCTTTGGCACAC
CAACGATAACCAGATCGCAATCTTCAACAGACTCAAGCTCGTGCCTAAGAAAGTGGATCTCTCTCAGCAG
AAAGAGATTCCTACCACCCTCGTGGATGATTTCATCCTCTCACCTGTTGTGAAGAGATCTTTCATCCAGT
CTATCAAGGTGATCAACGCTATTATCAAGAAATACGGACTCCCTAACGATATCATCATCGAGTTGGCTAG
GGAAAAGAACTCAAAGGATGCTCAAAAGATGATCAACGAGATGCAGAAGAGAAACAGGCAGACCAACGAG
AGGATCGAAGAGATCATCAGGACCACCGGAAAAGAGAACGCTAAGTACCTCATTGAGAAGATCAAGCTCC
ACGATATGCAAGAGGGAAAGTGCCTCTACTCTCTCGAGGCTATCCCTCTTGAGGATCTCCTTAACAACCC
TTTCAACTACGAAGTGGATCACATCATCCCTAGATCTGTGTCTTTCGATAACTCTTTCAACAACAAGGTG
CTCGTGAAGCAAGAGGAAAACTCTAAGAAGGGTAACAGGACCCCTTTCCAGTACCTCTCTTCATCTGATT
CTAAGATCTCATACGAGACTTTCAAGAAGCACATCCTCAACCTCGCTAAGGGAAAGGGTAGGATCTCTAA
GACAAAGAAAGAGTACCTTCTCGAGGAAAGGGATATCAACAGATTCTCTGTTCAGAAGGATTTCATCAAC
AGAAACCTTGTGGATACCAGGTACGCTACCAGGGGTCTTATGAACCTTCTCAGGTCTTACTTCAGGGTGA
ACAACCTTGATGTGAAGGTGAAGTCAATCAACGGTGGATTCACCTCATTCCTTAGAAGAAAATGGAAGTT
TAAGAAAGAGAGGAACAAGGGTTATAAGCACCACGCTGAGGATGCTCTCATTATCGCTAACGCAGATTTC
ATTTTCAAAGAGTGGAAGAAGTTGGATAAGGCTAAAAAGGTGATGGAAAACCAGATGTTCGAGGAAAAGC
AGGCTGAGTCTATGCCTGAGATCGAGACTGAGCAAGAGTACAAAGAAATCTTCATCACCCCTCACCAGAT
CAAGCACATCAAAGATTTCAAGGATTACAAGTACTCTCACAGAGTGGATAAGAAGCCAAACAGAGAGCTT
ATCAACGATACCCTCTACTCAACCAGAAAGGATGATAAGGGAAACACCCTCATCGTGAACAATCTCAACG
GACTCTACGATAAGGATAACGATAAGCTCAAGAAGCTCATTAACAAGTCTCCAGAGAAGTTGCTCATGTA
CCACCACGATCCTCAGACCTACCAAAAGCTCAAGCTCATCATGGAACAGTACGGTGATGAGAAGAACCCT
CTCTACAAGTATTACGAGGAAACCGGTAACTACCTCACCAAGTACTCAAAAAAGGATAATGGACCTGTGA
TCAAGAAGATTAAGTACTACGGAAACAAGCTCAACGCACACCTCGATATCACCGATGATTACCCTAACAG
TAGAAACAAGGTGGTGAAGCTTTCACTCAAGCCTTACAGGTTCGATGTGTACCTCGATAACGGTGTGTAC
AAGTTCGTGACCGTGAAGAACCTCGATGTTATCAAAAAAGAAAACTACTATGAGGTTAACTCTAAGTGCT
ACGAGGAAGCTAAGAAGTTGAAGAAGATCTCTAACCAGGCAGAGTTCATTGCTTCATTCTACAACAACGA
TCTTATCAAGATTAACGGTGAGCTTTACAGGGTTATCGGAGTGAACAACGATTTGCTCAACAGGATCGAG
GTGAACATGATTGATATCACCTACAGGGAATACCTCGAGAATATGAACGATAAGAGGCCTCCTAGAATCA
TCAAGACTATCGCTTCTAAGACCCAGAGTATCAAGAAGTACTCTACCGATATCCTCGGAAACCTCTACGA
GGTTAAGTCAAAGAAGCACCCTCAGATCATTAAGAAGGGATCAAGGGCTGATCCTAAGAAGAAGAGGAAG
GTTTGAGGCGCGCCGAGCTCCAGGCCTCCCAGCTTTCGTCCGTATCATCGGTTTCGACAACGTTCGTCAA
GTTCAATGCATCAGTTTCATTGCCCACACACCAGAATCCTACTAAGTTTGAGTATTATGGCATTGGAAAA
GCTGTTTTCTTCTATCATTTGTTCTGCTTGTAATTTACTGTGTTCTTTCAGTTTTTGTTTTCGGACATCA
AAATGCAAATGGATGGATAAGAGTTAATAAATGATATGGTCCTTTTGTTCATTCTCAAATTATTATTATC
TGTTGTTTTTACTTTAATGGGTTGAATTTAAGTAAGAAAGGAACTAACAGTGTGATATTAAGGTGCAATG
TTAGACATATAAAACAGTCTTTCACCTCTCTTTGGTTATGTCTTGAATTGGTTTGTTTCTTCACTTATCT
GTGTAATCAAGTTTACTATGAGTCTATGATCAAGTAATTATGCAATCAAGTTAAGTACAGTATAGGCTTG
AGCTCCCTAGGCCTGTTATCCCTAACAAGTTTGTACAAAAAAGCTGAACGAGAAACGTAAAATGATATAA
ATATCAATATATTAAATTAGATTTTGCATAAAAAACAGACTACATAATACTGTAAAACACAACATATCCA
GTCACTATGGCGGCCGCATTAGGCACCCCAGGCTTTACACTTTATGCTTCCGGCTCGTATAATGTGTGGA
TTTTGAGTTAGGATCCGTCGAGATTTTCAGGAGCTAAGGAAGCTAAAATGGAGAAAAAAATCACTGGATA
TACCACCGTTGATATATCCCAATGGCATCGTAAAGAACATTTTGAGGCATTTCAGTCAGTTGCTCAATGT
ACCTATAACCAGACCGTTCAGCTGGATATTACGGCCTTTTTAAAGACCGTAAAGAAAAATAAGCACAAGT
TTTATCCGGCCTTTATTCACATTCTTGCCCGCCTGATGAATGCTCATCCGGAATTCCGTATGGCAATGAA
AGACGGTGAGCTGGTGATATGGGATAGTGTTCACCCTTGTTACACCGTTTTCCATGAGCAAACTGAAACG
TTTTCATCGCTCTGGAGTGAATACCACGACGATTTCCGGCAGTTTCTACACATATATTCGCAAGATGTGG
CGTGTTACGGTGAAAACCTGGCCTATTTCCCTAAAGGGTTTATTGAGAATATGTTTTTCGTCTCAGCCAA
TCCCTGGGTGAGTTTCACCAGTTTTGATTTAAACGTGGCCAATATGGACAACTTCTTCGCCCCCGTTTTC
ACCATGGGCAAATATTATACGCAAGGCGACAAGGTGCTGATGCCGCTGGCGATTCAGGTTCATCATGCCG
TTTGTGATGGCTTCCATGTCGGCAGAATGCTTAATGAATTACAACAGTACTGCGATGAGTGGCAGGCGGG
GCGTAATCTAGAGGATCCGGCTTACTAAAAGCCAGATAACAGTATGCGTATTTGCGCGCTGATTTTTGCG
GTATAAGAATATATACTGATATGTATACCCGAAGTATGTCAAAAAGAGGTATGCTATGAAGCAGCGTATT
ACAGTGACAGTTGACAGCGACAGCTATCAGTTGCTCAAGGCATATATGATGTCAATATCTCCGGTCTGGT
AAGCACAACCATGCAGAATGAAGCCCGTCGTCTGCGTGCCGAACGCTGGAAAGCGGAAAATCAGGAAGGG
ATGGCTGAGGTCGCCCGGTTTATTGAAATGAACGGCTCTTTTGCTGACGAGAACAGGGGCTGGTGAAATG
CAGTTTAAGGTTTACACCTATAAAAGAGAGAGCCGTTATCGTCTGTTTGTGGATGTACAGAGTGATATTA
TTGACACGCCCGGGCGACGGATGGTGATCCCCCTGGCCAGTGCACGTCTGCTGTCAGATAAAGTCCCCCG
TGAACTTTACCCGGTGGTGCATATCGGGGATGAAAGCTGGCGCATGATGACCACCGATATGGCCAGTGTG
CCGGTCTCCGTTATCGGGGAAGAAGTGGCTGATCTCAGCCACCGCGAAAATGACATCAAAAACGCCATTA
ACCTGATGTTCTGGGGAATATAAATGTCAGGCTCCCTTATACACAGCCAGTCTGCAGGTCGACCATAGTG
ACTGGATATGTTGTGTTTTACAGTATTATGTAGTCTGTTTTTTATGCAAAATCTAATTTAATATATTGAT
ATTTATATCATTTTACGTTTCTCGTTCAGCTTTCTTGTACAAAGTGGTTCGATAATTCCGATCCAGCCTA
GGCCCGGGCCTGAGGACGCGTCCATGGTTAATTAAGACGTCCGGACCGACTAGTGGATCCTCTAGAGTCG
ACCTGCAGGCATGCAAGCTTCTTCAAGTGTATGTAGGTATAGTAACATGAACAAGAACAGACTCAAGTAC
AAGATCGCATACGAAAATGGAAATGGCAATGTCACTTCCACATAATCAAACACGAATCCTCATATCAACA
AGGCCTGAGATTCTAACTAGCTCATAACAACTTAGCCAATAGTTACTTGAGACTACCAAATGTATGTAGA
ACTAAAGACTAAGGGACAGAGAGTTCGTCTAAACAGGTGAATCTAGTCGTTGTTATCTAATAAACAATTC
AGCCCCAAATGCAGAACACACATAGAGCTCTCTATTGATTCAAATTACGATCTGATACTGATAACGTCTA
GATTTTTAGGGTTAAAGCAATCAATCACCTGACGATTCAAGGTGGTTGGATCATGACGATTCCAGAAAAC
ATCAAGCAAGCTCTCAAAGCTACACTCTTTGGGATCATACTGAACTCTAACAACCTCGTTATGTCCCGTA
GTGCCAGTACAGACATCCTCGTAACTCGGATTGTGCACGATGCCATGGCTATACCCAACCTCGGTCTTGG
TCACACCAGGAACTCTCTGGTAAGCTAGCTCCACTCCCCAGAAACAACCGGCGCCAAATTGCGCGAATTG
CTGACCTGAAGACGGAACATCATCGTCGGGTCCTTGGGCGATTGCGGCGGAAGATGGGTCAGCTTGGGCT
TGAGGACGAGACCCGAATCCGAGTCTGTTGAAAAGGTTGTTCATTGGGGATTTGTATACGGAGATTGGTC
GTCGAGAGGTTTGAGGGAAAGGACAAATGGGTTTGGCTCTGGAGAAAGAGAGTGCGGCTTTAGAGAGAGA
ATTGAGAGGTTTAGAGAGAGATGCGGCGGCGATGAGCGGAGGAGAGACGACGAGGACCTGCATTATCAAA
GCAGTGACGTGGTGAAATTTGGAACTTTTAAGAGGCAGATAGATTTATTATTTGTATCCATTTTCTTCAT
TGTTCTAGAATGTCGCGGAACAAATTTTAAAACTAAATCCTAAATTTTTCTAATTTTGTTGCCAATAGTG
GATATGTGGGCCGTATAGAAGGAATCTATTGAAGGCCCAAACCCATACTGACGAGCCCAAAGGTTCGTTT
TGCGTTTTATGTTTCGGTTCGATGCCAACGCCACATTCTGAGCTAGGCAAAAAACAAACGTGTCTTTGAA
TAGACTCCTCTCGTTAACACATGCAGCGGCTGCATGGTGACGCCATTAACACGTGGCCTACAATTGCATG
ATGTCTCCATTGACACGTGACTTCTCGTCTCCTTTCTTAATATATCTAACAAACACTCCTACCTCTTCCA
AAATATATACACATCTTTTTGATCAATCTCTCATTCAAAATCTCATTCTCTCTAGTAAACAAGAACAAAA
AAATGGCGGATACAGCTAGAGGAACCCATCACGATATCATCGGCAGAGACCAGTACCCGATGATGGGCCG
AGACCGAGACCAGTACCAGATGTCCGGACGAGGATCTGACTACTCCAAGTCTAGGCAGATTGCTAAAGCT
GCAACTGCTGTCACAGCTGGTGGTTCCCTCCTTGTTCTCTCCAGCCTTACCCTTGTTGGAACTGTCATAG
CTTTGACTGTTGCAACACCTCTGCTCGTTATCTTCAGCCCAATCCTTGTCCCGGCTCTCATCACAGTTGC
ACTCCTCATCACCGGTTTTCTTTCCTCTGGAGGGTTTGGCATTGCCGCTATAACCGTTTTCTCTTGGATT
TACAAGTAAGCACACATTTATCATCTTACTTCATAATTTTGTGCAATATGTGCATGCATGTGTTGAGCCA
GTAGCTTTGGATCAATTTTTTTGGTCGAATAACAAATGTAACAATAAGAAATTGCAAATTCTAGGGAACA
TTTGGTTAACTAAATACGAAATTTGACCTAGCTAGCTTGAATGTGTCTGTGTATATCATCTATATAGGTA
AAATGCTTGGTATGATACCTATTGATTGTGAATAGGTACGCAACGGGAGAGCACCCACAGGGATCAGACA
AGTTGGACAGTGCAAGGATGAAGTTGGGAAGCAAAGCTCAGGATCTGAAAGACAGAGCTCAGTACTACGG
ACAGCAACATACTGGTGGGGAACATGACCGTGACCGTACTCGTGGTGGCCAGCACACTACTATGAGCGAG
CTGATTAAGGAGAACATGCACATGAAGCTGTACATGGAGGGCACCGTGAACAACCACCACTTCAAGTGCA
CATCCGAGGGCGAAGGCAAGCCCTACGAGGGCACCCAGACCATGAGAATCAAGGTGGTCGAGGGCGGCCC
TCTCCCCTTCGCCTTCGACATCCTGGCTACCAGCTTCATGTACGGCAGCAGAACCTTCATCAACCACACC
CAGGGCATCCCCGACTTCTTTAAGCAGTCCTTCCCTGAGGGCTTCACATGGGAGAGAGTCACCACATACG
AAGACGGGGGCGTGCTGACCGCTACCCAGGACACCAGCCTCCAGGACGGCTGCCTCATCTACAACGTCAA
GATCAGAGGGGTGAACTTCCCATCCAACGGCCCTGTGATGCAGAAGAAAACACTCGGCTGGGAGGCCAAC
ACCGAGATGCTGTACCCCGCTGACGGCGGCCTGGAAGGCAGAAGCGACATGGCCCTGAAGCTCGTGGGCG
GGGGCCACCTGATCTGCAACTTCAAGACCACATACAGATCCAAGAAACCCGCTAAGAACCTCAAGATGCC
CGGCGTCTACTATGTGGACCACAGACTGGAAAGAATCAAGGAGGCCGACAAAGAGACCTACGTCGAGCAG
CACGAGGTGGCTGTGGCCAGATACTGCGACCTCCCTAGCAAACTGGGGCACAAGTGATCTAGTAACATAG
ATGACACCGCGCGCGATAATTTATCCTAGTTTGCGCGCTATATTTTGTTTTCTATCGCGTATTAAATGTA
TAATTGCGGGACTCTAATCATAAAAACCCATCTCATAAATAACGTCATGCATTACATGTTAATTATTACA
TGCTTAACGTAATTCAACAGAAATTATATGATAATCATCGCAAGACCGGCAACAGGATTCAATCTTAAGA
AACTTTATTGCCAAATGTTTGAACGATAAGCTTGGCACTGGCCGTCGTTTTACAACGTCGTGACTGGGAA
AACCCTGGCGTTACCCAACTTAATCGCCTTGCAGCACATCCCCCTTTCGCCAGCTGGCGTAATAGCGAAG
AGGCCCGCACCGATCGCCCTTCCCAACAGTTGCGCAGCCTGAATGGCGAATGAGCTTGAGCTTGGATCAG
ATTGTCGTTTCCCGCCTTCAGTTTAAACTATCAGTGTTTGACAGGATATATTGGCGGGTAAACCTAAGAG
AAAAGAGCGTTTATTAGAATAATCGGATATTTAAAAGGGCGTGAAAAGGTTTATCCGTTCGTCCATTTGT
ATGTGCATGCCAACCACAGGGTTCCCCTCGGGATCAAAGTACTTTAAAGTACTTTAA
Features (pLannotate 1.2.2; 31 found; start..end, strand, type, name):
    226..627     +  CDS            Y4CG_SINFN (fragment): Protein inferred from homology: Swiss-Prot protein existence level 3. From Sinorhizobium fredii (strain NBRC 101917 / NGR234).
   1187..1816    +  CDS            pVS1 StaA: stability protein from the Pseudomonas plasmid pVS1 (Heeb et al., 2000)
   2245..3318    +  CDS            pVS1 RepA: replication protein from the Pseudomonas plasmid pVS1 (Heeb et al., 2000)
   3384..3578    +  rep_origin     pVS1 oriV: origin of replication for the Pseudomonas plasmid pVS1 (Heeb et al., 2000)
   3781..3820    +  CDS            rop (fragment): Rop protein, which maintains plasmids at low copy number; rop
   3922..4062    +  misc_feature   bom: basis of mobility region from pBR322
   4248..4836    -  rep_origin     ori: high-copy-number ColE1/pMB1/pBR322/pUC origin of replication
   5082..5869    -  CDS            SmR (fragment): aminoglycoside adenylyltransferase (Murphy, 1985); aadA; confers resistance to spectinomycin and streptomycin
   5880..5936    -  CDS            GmR (fragment): gentamycin acetyltransferase; aacC1; confers resistance to gentamycin
   6112..6135    -  promoter       Pc promoter (fragment): intI1 (promoter lies within the coding sequence); class 1 integron promoter
   6394..6418    +  misc_feature   LB T-DNA repeat: left border repeat from nopaline C58 T-DNA
   6494..6582    +  CDS            lacI (fragment): lac repressor; lacI; The lac repressor binds to the lac operator to inhibit transcription in E. coli. This inhibition can be relieved by adding lactose or isopropyl-β-D-thiogalactopyranoside (IPTG).
   6595..6616    +  protein_bind   CAP binding site: CAP binding activates transcription in the presence of cAMP. E. coli catabolite activator protein
   6631..6661    +  promoter       lac promoter: promoter for the E. coli lac operon
   6665..6687    +  protein_bind   lac operator (fragment): The lac repressor binds to the lac operator to inhibit transcription in E. coli. This inhibition can be relieved by adding lactose or isopropyl-β-D-thiogalactopyranoside (IPTG). lac repressor encoded by lacI
   7732..10890   +  CDS            cas9: CAS9_STAAU - Experimental evidence at protein level: Swiss-Prot protein existence level 1. CRISPR (clustered regularly interspaced short palindromic repeat) is an adaptive immune system that provides protection against mobile genetic elements (viruses, transposable elements and conjugative plasmids). CRISPR clusters contain spacers, sequences complementary to antecedent mobile elements, and target invading nucleic acids. CRISPR clusters are transcribed and processed into CRISPR RNA (crRNA). In type II CRISPR systems correct processing of pre-crRNA requires a trans- encoded small RNA (tracrRNA)
  10925..11032   +  CDS            RBCS1 (fragment): RBS1_SPIOL - Also known as RBCS. Experimental evidence at protein level: Swiss-Prot protein existence level 1. RuBisCO catalyzes two reactions: the carboxylation of D- ribulose 1,5-bisphosphate, the primary event in carbon dioxide fixation, as well as the oxidative fragmentation of the pentose substrate. Both reactions occur simultaneously and in competition at the same active site. Although the small subunit is not catalytic it is essential for maximal activity. From Spinacia oleracea (Spinach).
  11435..11559   +  protein_bind   attR1: mutant version of attR; recombination site for the Gateway® LR reaction LR Clonase™
  11584..11614   +  promoter       lac UV5 promoter: E. coli lac promoter with an "up" mutation
  11638..11667   +  promoter       cat promoter (fragment): promoter of the E. coli cat gene encoding chloramphenicol acetyltransferase
  11668..12348   +  CDS            CmR: chloramphenicol acetyltransferase confers resistance to chloramphenicol
  12505..12663   +  CDS            ccdA (fragment): CCDA_ECO57 - Also known as H, letA. Experimental evidence at protein level: Swiss-Prot protein existence level 1. Antitoxin component of a type II toxin-antitoxin (TA) system which inhibits the post-segregational killing (PSK) of plasmid-free cells, also referred to as a plasmid addiction system. Binds to and blocks the activity of CcdB; will also remove bound CcdB protein from the CcdB-GyrA complex by forming a CcdA-CcdB complex, a process termed rejuvenation. Functions as a transcriptional corepressor for the ccdAB operon, repression also requires CcdB (By similarity). From Escherichia coli
  12668..12973   +  CDS            ccdB: CcdB, a bacterial toxin that poisons DNA gyrase; ccdB; Plasmids containing the ccdB gene cannot be propagated in standard E. coli strains.
  13014..13138   -  protein_bind   attR2: mutant version of attR; recombination site for the Gateway® LR reaction LR Clonase™
  13215..13250   +  misc_feature   MCS (fragment): pUC18/19 multiple cloning site
  13609..14133   -  CDS            MSR4 (fragment): MSRA4_ARATH - Also known as PMSR, PMSR4. Experimental evidence at protein level: Swiss-Prot protein existence level 1. Catalyzes the reduction of methionine sulfoxide (MetSO) to methionine in proteins. Plays a protective role against oxidative stress by restoring activity to proteins that have been inactivated by methionine oxidation. Prevents the methionine sulfoxidation of the heat shock protein HSP21 and its subsequent inactivation. MSRA family specifically reduces the MetSO S-enantiomer. From Arabidopsis thaliana (Mouse-ear cress).
  14675..15391   +  CDS            OLEO2_BRANA: Experimental evidence at protein level: Swiss-Prot protein existence level 1. May have a structural role to stabilize the lipid body during desiccation of the seed by preventing coalescence of the oil. Probably interacts with both lipid and phospholipid moieties of lipid bodies. May also provide recognition signals for specific lipase anchorage in lipolysis during seedling growth. From Brassica napus (Rape).
  15392..16084   +  CDS            TagRFP: TagRFP is a basic (constitutively fluorescent) red fluorescent protein published in 2007, derived from Entacmaea quadricolor. It has very low acid sensitivity.
  16086..16337   -  terminator     NOS terminator: nopaline synthase terminator and poly(A) signal
  16346..16500   +  CDS            lacZα (fragment): LacZα fragment of β-galactosidase; lacZ fragment
  16559..16583   +  misc_feature   RB T-DNA repeat: right border repeat from nopaline C58 T-DNA
