[The description below was written by a language model from this plasmid's Addgene catalogue record and pLannotate feature annotations shown in this document.]
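Description:
pRU321 is a plant CRISPR/Cas9 binary T-DNA vector built on the pDe-CAS9 backbone and designed as the final destination vector for a single Gateway LR reaction. The sequenced record is about 16.7 kb. Outside the T-DNA, it carries the pVS1 replication and stability functions (oriV, RepA, StaA), which typically support maintenance in Agrobacterium. A high-copy ColE1/pUC-type origin with the pBR322 bom site allows propagation in E. coli. Bacterial selection relies on an aadA spectinomycin/streptomycin resistance gene in the backbone and on the chloramphenicol resistance gene inside the Gateway cassette. Because that cassette also encodes the gyrase toxin CcdB, the empty vector has to be maintained in a ccdB-tolerant strain.

Between the nopaline-type left and right border repeats lie three functional modules. The first is a Cas9 expression cassette, listed as PcUB4-2::asCas9, and the coding sequence is annotated as Staphylococcus aureus Cas9. The promoter itself was not annotated in the feature table. A short RBCS-like match follows the coding region and may reflect a terminator region, although the record does not say so. The second module is an attR1–CmR–ccdB–attR2 cassette. An LR reaction replaces it with the contents of an entry clone, presumably guide RNA expression units given the multiplex assembly system described in the associated publication, and loss of ccdB provides counter-selection for recombinants. The third is the FastRed seed marker, an oleosin–TagRFP fusion next to a NOS terminator. It makes transgenic seeds fluoresce red, so transformants can be picked visually, and non-fluorescent seeds can later be chosen to recover Cas9-free progeny. The vector is intended for rapid generation of Arabidopsis mutants.
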