Addgene plasmid #167681: pRU321
Purpose: Final destination vector for single Gateway LR reaction
Depositing lab: Niko Geldner. Depositing organization: Universite de Lausanne (UNIL). Publication: Combined fluorescent seed selection and multiplex CRISPR/Cas9 assembly for fast generation of multiple Arabidopsis mutants. Ursache R, Fujita S, Denervaud Tendon V, Geldner N. Plant Methods. 2021 Oct 30;17(1):111. doi: 10.1186/s13007-021-00811-9. PubMed 34717688.
Backbone
  Vector backbone: pDe-CAS9
  Vector type: CRISPR
  Selectable markers: FastRed seed selection
Growth in bacteria
  Bacterial resistance: Chloramphenicol and Spectinomycin, 25 & 50 μg/mL
  Growth temperature: 37°C
  Growth strain: ccdB Survival
  Copy number: High Copy
Gene/Insert
  Gene/Insert name: PcUB4-2::asCas9
  Species: Staphylococcus aureus
  Cloning method: Gateway Cloning
  Sequencing primers: 5′ gcggataacaatttcacacaggaaacag; 3′ gcttgcatgcctgcaggtcgactct
Terms and licenses: Academic/Nonprofit Terms; Industry Terms: Not Available to Industry
Depositor comments: In addition to Cas9 cassette, attR1-attR2 Gateway recombination sites together with ccdB cassette are present. Please visit https://www.biorxiv.org/content/10.1101/2021.05.20.444986v1 for bioRxiv preprint.
How to cite: pRU321 was a gift from Niko Geldner (Addgene plasmid # 167681 ; http://n2t.net/addgene:167681 ; RRID:Addgene_167681)
